Addgene plasmid #68171: pHsp18.2 (GB0153)
Purpose: Provides the Arabidopsis thaliana heat shock protein 18.2 promoter as a level 0 GoldenBraid part
Depositing lab: Diego Orzaez. Depositing organization: Agencia Estatal Consejo Superior de Investigaciones Científicas, M.P. Publication: GoldenBraid 2.0: a comprehensive DNA assembly framework for plant synthetic biology. Sarrion-Perdigones A, Vazquez-Vilar M, Palaci J, Castelijns B, Forment J, Ziarsolo P, Blanca J, Granell A, Orzaez D. Plant Physiol. 2013 Jul;162(3):1618-31. 10.1104/pp.113.217661 PubMed 23669743.
Backbone
  Vector backbone: pUPD
  Backbone manufacturer: self-made; derived from pGEMT-Easy manufactured by Promega
  Vector type: Synthetic Biology
Growth in bacteria
  Bacterial resistance: Ampicillin, 100 μg/mL
  Growth temperature: 37°C
  Growth strain: DH5alpha
  Copy number: High Copy
Gene/Insert
  Gene/Insert name: AtHsp18.2 promoter
  Species: A. thaliana (mustard weed)
  Insert size (bp): 834
  Mutation: BsaI and BsmBI sites removed
  Cloning method: Restriction Enzyme; 5′ cloning site BsmBI (destroyed during cloning); 3′ cloning site BsmBI (destroyed during cloning)
  Sequencing primers: 5′ SP6; 3′ T7
Terms and licenses: Academic/Nonprofit Terms; Industry Terms: Not Available to Industry
Depositor comments: insert can be released with BsaI
How to cite: pHsp18.2 (GB0153) was a gift from Diego Orzaez (Addgene plasmid # 68171 ; http://n2t.net/addgene:68171 ; RRID:Addgene_68171)
