[The description below was written by a language model from this plasmid's Addgene catalogue record and the feature table of its GenBank file.]
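Description:
pHsp18.2 (GB0153) is a level 0 part plasmid for the GoldenBraid 2.0 plant synthetic biology assembly system. It is built on pUPD, the universal part domestication vector, which the depositors derived from pGEM-T Easy. The plasmid is a 3895 bp circular, high-copy E. coli vector. It carries a ColE1/pUC-type origin of replication, an f1 phage origin that allows single-stranded DNA production, and a beta-lactamase gene with its own promoter for ampicillin selection. It has no plant selection marker or T-DNA elements, so it serves only as a bacterial storage and donor vector and is not used directly as a plant transformation construct.

The payload is an 834 bp fragment containing the promoter of the Arabidopsis thaliana heat shock protein 18.2 gene. The fragment has been "domesticated" by removing internal BsaI and BsmBI recognition sites, so it is not cut by the Type IIS enzymes used in GoldenBraid assembly. It was inserted through BsmBI sites that were destroyed during cloning, and it can be released with BsaI for ordered, one-pot assembly with coding sequence and terminator parts into a transcriptional unit in higher-level GoldenBraid destination vectors.

The feature table annotates only backbone elements and does not mark the promoter insert. The insert evidently occupies the unannotated region between the flanking T7 and SP6 promoters, which also serve as sequencing primer sites alongside the M13 sites and lac promoter/operator remnants of the lacZ region. Two short Kozak-like motifs are annotated near the T7 side and appear to be automated pattern matches. As a heat shock gene promoter, the part would be expected to give heat-inducible transgene expression in plants, although the record does not describe specific applications.
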