LOCUS       Exported 3895 bp ds-DNA circular SYN 12-MAY-2021
DEFINITION  Provides the Arabidopsis thaliana heat shock protein 18.2 promoter
            as a level 0 GoldenBraid part.
ACCESSION   .
VERSION     .
KEYWORDS    pHsp18.2 (GB0153)
SOURCE      synthetic DNA construct
  ORGANISM  synthetic DNA construct
REFERENCE   1 (bases 1 to 3895)
  AUTHORS   Sarrion-Perdigones A, Vazquez-Vilar M, Palaci J, Castelijns B,
            Forment J, Ziarsolo P, Blanca J, Granell A, Orzaez D
  TITLE     GoldenBraid 2.0: a comprehensive DNA assembly framework for plant
            synthetic biology.
  JOURNAL   Plant Physiol. 2013 Jul;162(3):1618-31.
  PUBMED    23669743
REFERENCE   2 (bases 1 to 3895)
  AUTHORS   .
  TITLE     Direct Submission
  JOURNAL   Exported May 12, 2021 from SnapGene Server 1.1.58
            http://www.snapgene.com
FEATURES             Location/Qualifiers
     source          1..3895
                     /organism="synthetic DNA construct"
                     /mol_type="other DNA"
     promoter        complement(945..963)
                     /label=SP6 promoter
                     /note="promoter for bacteriophage SP6 RNA polymerase"
     primer_bind     complement(946..963)
                     /label=SP6
                     /note="SP6 promoter, forward primer"
     primer_bind     complement(981..997)
                     /label=M13 rev
                     /note="common sequencing primer, one of multiple similar
                     variants"
     primer_bind     complement(981..997)
                     /label=M13 Reverse
                     /note="In lacZ gene. Also called M13-rev"
     primer_bind     complement(994..1016)
                     /label=M13/pUC Reverse
                     /note="In lacZ gene"
     protein_bind    1005..1021
                     /label=lac operator
                     /bound_moiety="lac repressor encoded by lacI"
                     /note="The lac repressor binds to the lac operator to
                     inhibit transcription in E. coli. This inhibition can be
                     relieved by adding lactose or
                     isopropyl-beta-D-thiogalactopyranoside (IPTG)."
     promoter        complement(1029..1059)
                     /label=lac promoter
                     /note="promoter for the E. coli lac operon"
     protein_bind    1074..1095
                     /label=CAP binding site
                     /bound_moiety="E. coli catabolite activator protein"
                     /note="CAP binding activates transcription in the presence
                     of cAMP."
     primer_bind     complement(1212..1229)
                     /label=L4440
                     /note="L4440 vector, forward primer"
     rep_origin      complement(1383..1971)
                     /direction=LEFT
                     /label=ori
                     /note="high-copy-number ColE1/pMB1/pBR322/pUC origin of
                     replication"
     primer_bind     complement(1463..1482)
                     /label=pBR322ori-F
                     /note="pBR322 origin, forward primer"
     CDS             complement(2142..3002)
                     /codon_start=1
                     /gene="bla"
                     /product="beta-lactamase"
                     /label=AmpR
                     /note="confers resistance to ampicillin, carbenicillin, and
                     related antibiotics"
                     /translation="MSIQHFRVALIPFFAAFCLPVFAHPETLVKVKDAEDQLGARVGYI
                     ELDLNSGKILESFRPEERFPMMSTFKVLLCGAVLSRIDAGQEQLGRRIHYSQNDLVEYS
                     PVTEKHLTDGMTVRELCSAAITMSDNTAANLLLTTIGGPKELTAFLHNMGDHVTRLDRW
                     EPELNEAIPNDERDTTMPVAMATTLRKLLTGELLTLASRQQLIDWMEADKVAGPLLRSA
                     LPAGWFIADKSGAGERGSRGIIAALGPDGKPSRIVVIYTTGSQATMDERNRQIAEIGAS
                     LIKHW"
     primer_bind     2765..2784
                     /label=Amp-R
                     /note="Ampicillin resistance gene, reverse primer"
     promoter        complement(3003..3107)
                     /gene="bla"
                     /label=AmpR promoter
     rep_origin      complement(3185..3640)
                     /direction=LEFT
                     /label=f1 ori
                     /note="f1 bacteriophage origin of replication; arrow
                     indicates direction of (+) strand synthesis"
     primer_bind     complement(3322..3343)
                     /label=F1ori-F
                     /note="F1 origin, forward primer"
     primer_bind     3534..3553
                     /label=F1ori-R
                     /note="F1 origin, reverse primer"
     primer_bind     3766..3788
                     /label=M13/pUC Forward
                     /note="In lacZ gene"
     primer_bind     3780..3797
                     /label=M13 Forward
                     /note="In lacZ gene. Also called M13-F20 or M13 (-21)
                     Forward"
     primer_bind     3781..3797
                     /label=M13 fwd
                     /note="common sequencing primer, one of multiple similar
                     variants"
     primer_bind     3804..3823
                     /label=T7
                     /note="T7 promoter, forward primer"
     promoter        3804..3822
                     /label=T7 promoter
                     /note="promoter for bacteriophage T7 RNA polymerase"
     regulatory      3853..3862
                     /regulatory_class="other"
                     /note="vertebrate consensus sequence for strong initiation
                     of translation (Kozak, 1987)"
     regulatory      3857..3866
                     /regulatory_class="other"
                     /note="vertebrate consensus sequence for strong initiation
                     of translation (Kozak, 1987)"
ORIGIN
        1 ctcgcattga cttttggttc ttgattttcc tgctgatttg atctgattag caaaggacat
       61 atttataggg aagttagagg atgaagagag aatgttcttc gagtttcttg aatagaatag
      121 aaaatgctcc tttttctaaa accttcgctt ggagtcttta gaacacatac acaatgatca
      181 ctgtggtgaa atgaccagat ttttcttggc atttcaggaa gtttcgtttg ttgaaacaag
      241 accgaaatgc aatccttggt tacaattaaa actacgtgcc gttttgcttt gttgttgtat
      301 tatcctcttc gagatacggg ctcagtgaag cggatcttct ttgcaaaagc ccatttctta
      361 ataggtcgga agtggaattt aagaaaatct aactcagaga aaagaggaca aaatcaagat
      421 ttaagattat tagcttttcg ccaaaggaaa actatagtaa gttctcgcaa taacagttgg
      481 cactaaattt ccgagaatgt caacaatctt ttaatggatt tttttgtctc catatataca
      541 agaactgagc cacgtttttg tgacaaacat agacaacata tttactaaac aagtaaacta
      601 aaaaaaaaaa aaatctaaat gattcgattc aagtatcagt tactgtgatc aaaatctcaa
      661 cttatttatt gcctgttcat gtcatgcttg aaccagaaga aatgaccatg gaaagtaatt
      721 gtgattacct ttttgggaaa cttggggtta aaaattgaaa atgtgatatg tcatggtttt
      781 ggtttctaat caatagaact tgcatgaaag aaagaaagaa agagaaatga agagaaaagc
      841 ttctcccgag accactcatc gcccaatcac tagtgaattc gcggccgcct gcaggtcgac
      901 catatgggag agctcccaac gcgttggatg catagcttga gtattctata gtgtcaccta
      961 aatagcttgg cgtaatcatg gtcatagctg tttcctgtgt gaaattgtta tccgctcaca
     1021 attccacaca acatacgagc cggaagcata aagtgtaaag cctggggtgc ctaatgagtg
     1081 agctaactca cattaattgc gttgcgctca ctgcccgctt tccagtcggg aaacctgtcg
     1141 tgccagctgc attaatgaat cggccaacgc gcggggagag gcggtttgcg tattgggcgc
     1201 tcttccgctt cctcgctcac tgactcgctg cgctcggtcg ttcggctgcg gcgagcggta
     1261 tcagctcact caaaggcggt aatacggtta tccacagaat caggggataa cgcaggaaag
     1321 aacatgtgag caaaaggcca gcaaaaggcc aggaaccgta aaaaggccgc gttgctggcg
     1381 tttttccata ggctccgccc ccctgacgag catcacaaaa atcgacgctc aagtcagagg
     1441 tggcgaaacc cgacaggact ataaagatac caggcgtttc cccctggaag ctccctcgtg
     1501 cgctctcctg ttccgaccct gccgcttacc ggatacctgt ccgcctttct cccttcggga
     1561 agcgtggcgc tttctcatag ctcacgctgt aggtatctca gttcggtgta ggtcgttcgc
     1621 tccaagctgg gctgtgtgca cgaacccccc gttcagcccg accgctgcgc cttatccggt
     1681 aactatcgtc ttgagtccaa cccggtaaga cacgacttat cgccactggc agcagccact
     1741 ggtaacagga ttagcagagc gaggtatgta ggcggtgcta cagagttctt gaagtggtgg
     1801 cctaactacg gctacactag aagaacagta tttggtatct gcgctctgct gaagccagtt
     1861 accttcggaa aaagagttgg tagctcttga tccggcaaac aaaccaccgc tggtagcggt
     1921 ggtttttttg tttgcaagca gcagattacg cgcagaaaaa aaggatctca agaagatcct
     1981 ttgatctttt ctacggggtc tgacgctcag tggaacgaaa actcacgtta agggattttg
     2041 gtcatgagat tatcaaaaag gatcttcacc tagatccttt taaattaaaa atgaagtttt
     2101 aaatcaatct aaagtatata tgagtaaact tggtctgaca gttaccaatg cttaatcagt
     2161 gaggcaccta tctcagcgat ctgtctattt cgttcatcca tagttgcctg actccccgtc
     2221 gtgtagataa ctacgatacg ggagggctta ccatctggcc ccagtgctgc aatgataccg
     2281 cgcgacccac gctcaccggc tccagattta tcagcaataa accagccagc cggaagggcc
     2341 gagcgcagaa gtggtcctgc aactttatcc gcctccatcc agtctattaa ttgttgccgg
     2401 gaagctagag taagtagttc gccagttaat agtttgcgca acgttgttgc cattgctaca
     2461 ggcatcgtgg tgtcacgctc gtcgtttggt atggcttcat tcagctccgg ttcccaacga
     2521 tcaaggcgag ttacatgatc ccccatgttg tgcaaaaaag cggttagctc cttcggtcct
     2581 ccgatcgttg tcagaagtaa gttggccgca gtgttatcac tcatggttat ggcagcactg
     2641 cataattctc ttactgtcat gccatccgta agatgctttt ctgtgactgg tgagtactca
     2701 accaagtcat tctgagaata gtgtatgcgg cgaccgagtt gctcttgccc ggcgtcaata
     2761 cgggataata ccgcgccaca tagcagaact ttaaaagtgc tcatcattgg aaaacgttct
     2821 tcggggcgaa aactctcaag gatcttaccg ctgttgagat ccagttcgat gtaacccact
     2881 cgtgcaccca actgatcttc agcatctttt actttcacca gcgtttctgg gtgagcaaaa
     2941 acaggaaggc aaaatgccgc aaaaaaggga ataagggcga cacggaaatg ttgaatactc
     3001 atactcttcc tttttcaata ttattgaagc atttatcagg gttattgtct catgagcgga
     3061 tacatatttg aatgtattta gaaaaataaa caaatagggg ttccgcgcac atttccccga
     3121 aaagtgccac ctgatgcggt gtgaaatacc gcacagatgc gtaaggagaa aataccgcat
     3181 caggaaattg taagcgttaa tattttgtta aaattcgcgt taaatttttg ttaaatcagc
     3241 tcatttttta accaataggc cgaaatcggc aaaatccctt ataaatcaaa agaatagacc
     3301 gagatagggt tgagtgttgt tccagtttgg aacaagagtc cactattaaa gaacgtggac
     3361 tccaacgtca aagggcgaaa aaccgtctat cagggcgctg gcccactacg tgaaccatca
     3421 ccctnnnnnn nnnnnnnnnn nnnnnnnnnn nnnnnnnnnn nnnnnnnnnn nnnnnnnnnn
     3481 nnnnnnnnnn nnnnnnnnnn nnnnnnnnnn nnnnngnnnn nnnnnnnnnn nnnnnnnnnn
     3541 nnnnnnnnnn nnnnnnnnnn nnnnnnnnnn nnnnnnnnnn nnnnnnnnnn nnnnnnnnnn
     3601 nnnnnnnnnn nnnnnnnnnn nnnnnnnnnn nnnnnnnnnn ccattcgcca ttcaggctgc
     3661 gcaactgttg ggaagggcga tcggtgcggg cctcttcgct attacgccag ctggcgaaag
     3721 ggggatgtgc tgcaaggcga ttaagttggg taacgccagg gttttcccag tcacgacgtt
     3781 gtaaaacgac ggccagtgaa ttgtaatacg actcactata gggcgaattg ggcccgacgt
     3841 cgcatgctcc cggccgccat ggcggccgcg ggaattcgat tgggcgatga gtggt
//
