>Addgene plasmid #68171 | pHsp18.2 (GB0153) | addgene partial sequence | sequence record 125423 | SP6 5'-ATTTAGGTGACACTATAG-3'
TATGGTCGACCTGCAGGCGGCCGCGAATTCACTAGTGATTGGGCGATGAGTGGTCTCGGGAGAAGCTTTT
CTCTTCATTTCTCTTTCTTTCTTTCTTTCATGCAAGTTCTATTGATTAGAAACCAAAACCATGACATATC
ACATTTTCAATTTTTAACCCCAAGTTTCCCAAAAAGGTAATCACAATTACTTTCCATGGTCATTTCTTCT
GGTTCAAGCATGACATGAACAGGCAATAAATAAGTTGAGATTTTGATCACAGTAACTGATACTTGAATCG
AATCATTTAGATTTTTTTTTTTTTTAGTTTACTTGTTTAGTAAATATGTTGTCTATGTTTGTCACAAAAA
CGTGGCTCAGTTCTTGTATATATGGAGACAAAAAAATCCATTAAAAGATTGTTGACATTCTCGGAAATTT
AGTGCCAACTGTTATTGCGAGAACTTACTATAGTTTTCCTTTGGCGAAAAGCTAATAATCTTAAATCTTG
ATTTTGTCCTCTTTTCTCTGAGTTAGATTTTCTTAAATTCCACTTCCGACCTATTAAGAAATGGGCTTTT
GCAAAGAAGATCCGCTTCACTGAGCCCGTATCTCGAAGAGGATAATACAACAACAAAGCAAAACGGCACG
TAGTTTTAATTGTAACCAAGGATTGCATTTCGGTCTTGTTTCAACAAACGAAACTTCCTGAAATGCCAAG
AAAAATCTGGTCATTTCACCACAGTGATCATTGTGTATGTGTTCTAA
