>Addgene plasmid #68171 | pHsp18.2 (GB0153) | addgene partial sequence | sequence record 127836 | T7 5'-TAATACGACTCACTATAGGG-3'
CTCCGGCCGCCATGGCGGCCGCGGGAATTCGATTGGGCGATGAGTGGTCTCGCATTGACTTTTGGTTCTT
GATTTTCCTGCTGATTTGATCTGATTAGCAAAGGACATATTTATAGGGAAGTTAGAGGATGAAGAGAGAA
TGTTCTTCGAGTTTCTTGAATAGAATAGAAAATGCTCCTTTTTCTAAAACCTTCGCTTGGAGTCTTTAGA
ACACATACACAATGATCACTGTGGTGAAATGACCAGATTTTTCTTGGCATTTCAGGAAGTTTCGTTTGTT
GAAACAAGACCGAAATGCAATCCTTGGTTACAATTAAAACTACGTGCCGTTTTGCTTTGTTGTTGTATTA
TCCTCTTCGAGATACGGGCTCAGTGAAGCGGATCTTCTTTGCAAAAGCCCATTTCTTAATAGGTCGGAAG
TGGAATTTAAGAAAATCTAACTCAGAGAAAAGAGGACAAAATCAAGATTTAAGATTATTAGCTTTTCGCC
AAAGGAAAACTATAGTAAGTTCTCGCAATAACAGTTGGCACTAAATTTCCGAGAATGTCAACAATCTTTT
AATGGATTTTTTTGTCTCCATATATACAAGAACTGAGCCACGTTTTTGTGACAAACATAGACAACATATT
TACTAAACAAGTAAACTAAAAAAAAAAAAAATCTAAATGATTCGATTCAAGTATCAGTTACTGTGATCAA
AATCTCAACTTATTTATTGCCTGTTCATGTCATGCTTGAACCAGAAGAAATGACCATGGAAAGTAATTGT
GATTACCTTTTTGGGAAA
